Addgene plasmid #143598: TFORF2682
Purpose: Lentiviral vector for overexpressing transcription factor ORFs with unique 24-bp barcodes. Barcodes facilitate identification of transcription factors in pooled screens.
Depositing lab: Feng Zhang. Depositing organization: Broad Institute. Publication: A transcription factor atlas of directed differentiation. Joung J, Ma S, Tay T, Geiger-Schuller KR, Kirchgatterer PC, Verdine VK, Guo B, Arias-Garcia MA, Allen WE, Singh A, Kuksenko O, Abudayyeh OO, Gootenberg JS, Fu Z, Macrae RK, Buenrostro JD, Regev A, Zhang F. Cell. 2023 Jan 5;186(1):209-229.e26. doi: 10.1016/j.cell.2022.11.026. PubMed 36608654.
Backbone
  Vector backbone: pLX_TRC317
  Backbone manufacturer: Broad Institute Genetic Perturbation Platform
  Backbone size w/o insert (bp): 8264
  Vector type: Mammalian Expression, Lentiviral
  Selectable markers: Puromycin
Growth in bacteria
  Bacterial resistance: Ampicillin, 100 μg/mL
  Growth temperature: 37°C
  Growth strain: NEB Stable
  Copy number: High Copy
Gene/Insert
  Gene/Insert name: ZMYND11
  Species: H. sapiens (human)
  Insert size (bp): 1808
  Entrez Gene: ZMYND11 (a.k.a. BRAM1, BS69, MRD30)
  Promoter: EF1a
  Cloning method: Unknown
  Sequencing primers: 5′ GGGTGGAGACTGAAGTTAGGCCAG; 3′ CACATAGCGTAAAAGGAGCAACATAG
Terms and licenses: Academic/Nonprofit Terms; Industry Terms: Not Available to Industry
Depositor comments: NM_001202468,ENST00000558098 . The transcription factor ORF portion of this plasmid was synthesized by Genewiz. Please test multiple small colonies in case of plasmid recombination. To make this collection available in a timely manner, a portion of this collection was not fully sequenced by Addgene. If an Addgene verified full plasmid sequence is not available, please contact us prior to placing an order to request the full sequence.
How to cite: TFORF2682 was a gift from Feng Zhang (Addgene plasmid # 143598 ; http://n2t.net/addgene:143598 ; RRID:Addgene_143598)
