[The description below was written by a language model from this plasmid's Addgene catalogue record and pLannotate feature annotations shown in this document.]
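Description:
TFORF2682 is a lentiviral mammalian expression plasmid built on the pLX_TRC317 backbone, one member of a barcoded library of human transcription factor open reading frames. It carries human ZMYND11 (also known as BS69 or BRAM1; the record cites a specific RefSeq/Ensembl isoform), a synthesized ORF placed directly downstream of the strong constitutive EF-1α promoter. According to the catalogue entry, each clone in the collection also carries a unique 24-bp barcode so that the transcription factor can be identified in pooled screens. The feature table does not annotate the barcode, so its exact position is not stated. A WPRE follows the ORF region to enhance transcript stability and expression.

The viral framework is that of a third-generation, self-inactivating HIV-1 vector. An RSV promoter drives a truncated 5' LTR, followed by the Ψ packaging signal with a partial gag sequence, the RRE for Rev-dependent nuclear export of the genomic RNA, a cPPT/CTS element, and a ΔU3 3' LTR with a downstream SV40 polyadenylation signal. Upstream of the EF-1α cassette, an SV40 early promoter/origin drives puromycin N-acetyltransferase, which allows selection of transduced cells with puromycin. Several short annotated fragments (U6 promoter, small t antigen, lacZα, lacI) look like backbone remnants rather than functional units.

In bacteria the plasmid replicates from a high-copy pUC-type origin and is selected by ampicillin resistance; an f1 origin is also present. The depositor warns that the plasmid may recombine. The sequenced record spans 10,072 nt, consistent with the stated backbone plus insert. The construct is intended for overexpressing ZMYND11, individually or in pooled transcription factor screens such as directed differentiation studies.
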