Features (pLannotate 1.2.2; 31 found; start..end, strand, type, name):
      5..231     +  promoter       RSV promoter: Rous sarcoma virus enhancer/promoter
    232..412     +  LTR            5' LTR (truncated): truncated 5' long terminal repeat (LTR) from HIV-1
    459..584     +  misc_feature   HIV-1 Ψ: packaging signal of human immunodeficiency virus type 1
    568..931     +  CDS            HIV-1 gag (fragment): gag protein from human immunodeficiency virus 1; gag
   1077..1310    +  misc_feature   RRE: The Rev response element (RRE) of HIV-1 allows for Rev-dependent mRNA export from the nucleus to the cytoplasm.
   1687..1713    +  CDS            Rev (fragment): human immunodeficiency virus 1 (HIV-1) Rev protein; rev; enhances nuclear export of unspliced and incompletely spliced viral mRNAs
   1720..1743    +  promoter       SV40 promoter (fragment): SV40 early promoter
   1744..1815    +  promoter       SV40 promoter (fragment): SV40 enhancer and early promoter
   1839..1974    +  rep_origin     SV40 ori: SV40 origin of replication
   2020..2616    +  CDS            PuroR (fragment): puromycin N-acetyltransferase; pac from Streptomyces; confers resistance to puromycin
   2665..2782    +  misc_feature   cPPT/CTS: central polypurine tract and central termination sequence of HIV-1
   2847..2913    +  CDS            small t antigen (fragment): SV40 (simian virus 40) small t antigen
   2920..4098    +  promoter       EF-1α promoter: strong constitutive promoter for human elongation factor EF-1α
   4115..5800    +  CDS            ZMYND11 (fragment) (sequence partly withheld): ZMY11_HUMAN - Also known as BRAM1, BS69 From Homo sapiens (Human).
   5834..5887    +  promoter       U6 promoter (fragment): RNA polymerase III promoter for human U6 snRNA
   5929..6517    +  misc_feature   WPRE: woodchuck hepatitis virus posttranscriptional regulatory element
   6568..6587    +  misc_feature   cPPT/CTS (fragment): central polypurine tract and central termination sequence of HIV-1
   6589..6822    +  LTR            3' LTR (ΔU3): self-inactivating 3' long terminal repeat (LTR) from HIV-1
   6900..7021    +  polyA_signal   SV40 poly(A) signal: SV40 polyadenylation signal
   7061..7196    +  rep_origin     SV40 ori: SV40 origin of replication
   7217..7235    -  promoter       T7 promoter: promoter for bacteriophage T7 RNA polymerase
   7243..7398    +  CDS            lacZα (fragment): LacZα fragment of β-galactosidase; lacZ fragment
   7403..7831    +  rep_origin     f1 ori (sequence partly withheld): f1 bacteriophage origin of replication; arrow indicates direction of (+) strand synthesis
   7884..7988    +  promoter       AmpR promoter: bla
   7989..8849    +  CDS            AmpR: β-lactamase; bla; confers resistance to ampicillin, carbenicillin, and related antibiotics
   9020..9608    +  rep_origin     ori: high-copy-number ColE1/pMB1/pBR322/pUC origin of replication
   9791..9883    +  CDS            lacI (fragment): lac repressor; lacI; The lac repressor binds to the lac operator to inhibit transcription in E. coli. This inhibition can be relieved by adding lactose or isopropyl-β-D-thiogalactopyranoside (IPTG).
   9896..9917    +  protein_bind   CAP binding site: CAP binding activates transcription in the presence of cAMP. E. coli catabolite activator protein
   9932..9962    +  promoter       lac promoter: promoter for the E. coli lac operon
   9970..9986    +  protein_bind   lac operator: The lac repressor binds to the lac operator to inhibit transcription in E. coli. This inhibition can be relieved by adding lactose or isopropyl-β-D-thiogalactopyranoside (IPTG). lac repressor encoded by lacI
  10031..10049   +  promoter       T3 promoter: promoter for bacteriophage T3 RNA polymerase
>Addgene plasmid #143598 | TFORF2682 | addgene full sequence | sequence record 400492 | Addgene NGS Result
TTAATGTAGTCTTATGCAATACTCTTGTAGTCTTGCAACATGGTAACGATGAGTTAGCAACATGCCTTAC
AAGGAGAGAAAAAGCACCGTGCATGCCGATTGGTGGAAGTAAGGTGGTACGATCGTGCCTTATTAGGAAG
GCAACAGACGGGTCTGACATGGATTGGACGAACCACTGAATTGCCGCATTGCAGAGATATTGTATTTAAG
TGCCTAGCTCGATACATAAACGGGTCTCTCTGGTTAGACCAGATCTGAGCCTGGGAGCTCTCTGGCTAAC
TAGGGAACCCACTGCTTAAGCCTCAATAAAGCTTGCCTTGAGTGCTTCAAGTAGTGTGTGCCCGTCTGTT
GTGTGACTCTGGTAACTAGAGATCCCTCAGACCCTTTTAGTCAGTGTGGAAAATCTCTAGCAGTGGCGCC
CGAACAGGGACTTGAAAGCGAAAGGGAAACCAGAGGAGCTCTCTCGACGCAGGACTCGGCTTGCTGAAGC
GCGCACGGCAAGAGGCGAGGGGCGGCGACTGGTGAGTACGCCAAAAATTTTGACTAGCGGAGGCTAGAAG
GAGAGAGATGGGTGCGAGAGCGTCAGTATTAAGCGGGGGAGAATTAGATCGCGATGGGAAAAAATTCGGT
TAAGGCCAGGGGGAAAGAAAAAATATAAATTAAAACATATAGTATGGGCAAGCAGGGAGCTAGAACGATT
CGCAGTTAATCCTGGCCTGTTAGAAACATCAGAAGGCTGTAGACAAATACTGGGACAGCTACAACCATCC
CTTCAGACAGGATCAGAAGAACTTAGATCATTATATAATACAGTAGCAACCCTCTATTGTGTGCATCAAA
GGATAGAGATAAAAGACACCAAGGAAGCTTTAGACAAGATAGAGGAAGAGCAAAACAAAAGTAAGACCAC
CGCACAGCAAGCGGCCGCTGATCTTCAGACCTGGAGGAGGAGATATGAGGGACAATTGGAGAAGTGAATT
ATATAAATATAAAGTAGTAAAAATTGAACCATTAGGAGTAGCACCCACCAAGGCAAAGAGAAGAGTGGTG
CAGAGAGAAAAAAGAGCAGTGGGAATAGGAGCTTTGTTCCTTGGGTTCTTGGGAGCAGCAGGAAGCACTA
TGGGCGCAGCGTCAATGACGCTGACGGTACAGGCCAGACAATTATTGTCTGGTATAGTGCAGCAGCAGAA
CAATTTGCTGAGGGCTATTGAGGCGCAACAGCATCTGTTGCAACTCACAGTCTGGGGCATCAAGCAGCTC
CAGGCAAGAATCCTGGCTGTGGAAAGATACCTAAAGGATCAACAGCTCCTGGGGATTTGGGGTTGCTCTG
GAAAACTCATTTGCACCACTGCTGTGCCTTGGAATGCTAGTTGGAGTAATAAATCTCTGGAACAGATTTG
GAATCACACGACCTGGATGGAGTGGGACAGAGAAATTAACAATTACACAAGCTTAATACACTCCTTAATT
GAAGAATCGCAAAACCAGCAAGAAAAGAATGAACAAGAATTATTGGAATTAGATAAATGGGCAAGTTTGT
GGAATTGGTTTAACATAACAAATTGGCTGTGGTATATAAAATTATTCATAATGATAGTAGGAGGCTTGGT
AGGTTTAAGAATAGTTTTTGCTGTACTTTCTATAGTGAATAGAGTTAGGCAGGGATATTCACCATTATCG
TTTCAGACCCACCTCCCAACCCCGAGGGGACCCATGCATTGCATCTCAATTAGTCAGCAACCAGGTGTGG
AAAGTCCCCAGGCTCCCCAGCAGGCAGAAGTATGCAAAGCATGCGTCTCAATTAGTCAGCAACCATAGTC
CCGCCCCTAACTCCGCCCATCCCGCCCCTAACTCCGCCCAGTTCCGCCCATTCTCCGCCCCATGGCTGAC
TAATTTTTTTTATTTATGCAGAGGCCGAGGCCGCCTCGGCCTCTGAGCTATTCCAGAAGTAGTGAGGAGG
CTTTTTTGGAGGCCTAGGCTTTTGCAAAAAGCTTTCTAGAGGTACCACCGGAGCTTACCATGACCGAGTA
CAAGCCCACGGTGCGCCTCGCCACCCGCGACGACGTCCCCAGGGCCGTACGCACCCTCGCCGCCGCGTTC
GCCGACTACCCCGCCACGCGCCACACCGTCGATCCGGACCGCCACATCGAGCGGGTCACCGAGCTGCAAG
AACTCTTCCTCACGCGCGTCGGGCTCGACATCGGCAAGGTGTGGGTCGCGGACGACGGCGCCGCCGTGGC
GGTCTGGACCACGCCGGAGAGCGTCGAAGCGGGGGCGGTGTTCGCCGAGATCGGCCCGCGCATGGCCGAG
TTGAGCGGTTCCCGGCTGGCCGCGCAGCAACAGATGGAAGGCCTCCTGGCGCCGCACCGGCCCAAGGAGC
CCGCGTGGTTCCTGGCCACCGTCGGCGTCTCGCCCGACCACCAGGGCAAGGGTCTGGGCAGCGCCGTCGT
GCTCCCCGGAGTGGAGGCGGCCGAGCGCGCCGGGGTGCCCGCCTTCCTGGAGACCTCCGCGCCCCGCAAC
CTCCCCTTCTACGAGCGGCTCGGCTTCACCGTCACCGCCGACGTCGAGGTGCCCGAAGGACCGCGCACCT
GGTGCATGACCCGCAAGCCCGGTGCCAGTTAACGAATTCTAGATCTTGAGACAAATGGCAGTATTCATCC
ACAATTTTAAAAGAAAAGGGGGGATTGGGGGGTACAGTGCAGGGGAAAGAATAGTAGACATAATAGCAAC
AGACATACAAACTAAAGAATTACAAAAACAAATTACAAAAATTCAAAATTTTCGGGTTTATTACAGGGAC
AGCAGAGATCCACTTTGGCGCCGGCTCGAGGCCTGCAGGTGCAAAGATGGATAAAGTTTTAAACAGAGAG
GAATCTTTGCAGCTAATGGACCTTCTAGGTCTTGAAAGGAGTGGGAATTGGCTCCGGTGCCCGTCAGTGG
GCAGAGCGCACATCGCCCACAGTCCCCGAGAAGTTGGGGGGAGGGGTCGGCAATTGAACCGGTGCCTAGA
GAAGGTGGCGCGGGGTAAACTGGGAAAGTGATGTCGTGTACTGGCTCCGCCTTTTTCCCGAGGGTGGGGG
AGAACCGTATATAAGTGCAGTAGTCGCCGTGAACGTTCTTTTTCGCAACGGGTTTGCCGCCAGAACACAG
GTAAGTGCCGTGTGTGGTTCCCGCGGGCCTGGCCTCTTTACGGGTTATGGCCCTTGCGTGCCTTGAATTA
CTTCCACCTGGCTGCAGTACGTGATTCTTGATCCCGAGCTTCGGGTTGGAAGTGGGTGGGAGAGTTCGAG
GCCTTGCGCTTAAGGAGCCCCTTCGCCTCGTGCTTGAGTTGAGGCCTGGCCTGGGCGCTGGGGCCGCCGC
GTGCGAATCTGGTGGCACCTTCGCGCCTGTCTCGCTGCTTTCGATAAGTCTCTAGCCATTTAAAATTTTT
GATGACCTGCTGCGACGCTTTTTTTCTGGCAAGATAGTCTTGTAAATGCGGGCCAAGATCTGCACACTGG
TATTTCGGTTTTTGGGGCCGCGGGCGGCGACGGGGCCCGTGCGTCCCAGCGCACATGTTCGGCGAGGCGG
GGCCTGCGAGCGCGGCCACCGAGAATCGGACGGGGGTAGTCTCAAGCTGGCCGGCCTGCTCTGGTGCCTG
GCCTCGCGCCGCCGTGTATCGCCCCGCCCTGGGCGGCAAGGCTGGCCCGGTCGGCACCAGTTGCGTGAGC
GGAAAGATGGCCGCTTCCCGGCCCTGCTGCAGGGAGCTCAAAATGGAGGACGCGGCGCTCGGGAGAGCGG
GCGGGTGAGTCACCCACACAAAGGAAAAGGGCCTTTCCGTCCTCAGCCGTCGCTTCATGTGACTCCACGG
AGTACCGGGCGCCGTCCAGGCACCTCGATTAGTTCTCGAGCTTTTGGAGTACGTCGTCTTTAGGTTGGGG
GGAGGGGTTTTATGCGATGGAGTTTCCCCACACTGAGTGGGTGGAGACTGAAGTTAGGCCAGCTTGGCAC
TTGATGTAATTCTCCTTGGAATTTGCCCTTTTTGAGTTTGGATCTTGGTTCATTCTCAAGCCTCAGACAG
TGGTTCAAAGTTTTTTTCTTCCATTTCAGGTGTCGTGAGGCTAGCACCGCCACCATGGCACGTTTAACAA
AAAGACGA
[429 nt withheld, positions 4139-4567]
AATACAAACAAACAGGAGATGGGCACATACCTCAGATTCATTGTCTCCCGCATGAAGGAGAGGGCTATAG
ATCTTAATAAAAAGGGGAAGGACAATAAACACCCGATGTACAGGAGGCTGGTGCACTCAGCTGTGGACGT
TCCCACCATTCAAGAGAAAGTGAATGAAGGGAAATACCGAAGTTATGAAGAGTTCAAAGCTGATGCCCAA
TTGCTTCTCCACAATACCGTGATTTTCTATGGAGCAGACAGTGAGCAAGCTGACATTGCGAGGATGCTAT
ATAAAGACACATGTCATGAGCTGGATGAACTGCAGCTTTGCAAGAATTGCTTTTACTTGTCAAATGCTCG
TCCTGACAACTGGTTCTGTTATCCTTGTATACCTAATCATGAGCTGGTTTGGGCTAAAATGAAAGGTTTT
GGGTTTTGGCCAGCCAAAGTCATGCAGAAAGAAGACAATCAAGTCGACGTTCGCTTCTTTGGCCACCACC
ACCAGAGGGCCTGGATTCCTTCTGAAAACATTCAAGATATCACAGTCAACATTCATCGGCTGCACGTGAA
GCGCAGTATGGGTTGGAAAAAGGCCTGTGATGAGCTGGAGCTGCATCAGCGTTTCCTACGAGAAGGGAGA
TTTTGGAAATCTAAGAATGAGGACCGAGGTGAGGAAGAGGCAGAATCCAGTATCTCCTCCACCAGTAATG
AGCAGCTAAAGGTCACTCAAGAACCAAGAGCAAAGAAAGGACGACGTAATCAAAGTGTGGAGCCCAAAAA
GGAAGAACCAGAGCCTGAAACAGAAGCAGTAAGTTCTAGCCAGGAAATACCCACGATGCCTCAGCCCATC
GAAAAAGTCTCCGTGTCAACTCAGACAAAGAAGTTAAGTGCCTCTTCACCAAGAATGCTGCATCGGAGCA
CCCAGACCACAAACGACGGCGTGTGTCAGAGCATGTGCCATGACAAATACACCAAGATCTTCAATGACTT
CAAAGACCGGATGAAGTCGGACCACAAGCGGGAGACAGAGCGTGTTGTCCGAGAAGCTCTGGAGAAGCTG
CGTTCTGAAATGGAAGAAGAAAAGAGACAAGCTGTAAATAAAGCTGTAGCCAACATGCAGGGTGAGATGG
ACAGAAAATGTAAGCAAGTAAAGGAAAAGTGTAAGGAAGAATTTGTAGAAGAAATCAAGAAGCTGGCAAC
ACAGCACAAGCAACTGATTTCTCAGACCAAGAAGAAGCAGTGGGTAAATACCAGTCTTTTTTAGTAATGA
ACTAGTCCGTAACTTGAAAGTATTTCGATTTCTTGGCTTTATATATCTTGTGGAAAGGACGACCTTTATG
TAGCGATCCGAGCAGCACGCGTTAAGTCGACAATCAACCTCTGGATTACAAAATTTGTGAAAGATTGACT
GGTATTCTTAACTATGTTGCTCCTTTTACGCTATGTGGATACGCTGCTTTAATGCCTTTGTATCATGCTA
TTGCTTCCCGTATGGCTTTCATTTTCTCCTCCTTGTATAAATCCTGGTTGCTGTCTCTTTATGAGGAGTT
GTGGCCCGTTGTCAGGCAACGTGGCGTGGTGTGCACTGTGTTTGCTGACGCAACCCCCACTGGTTGGGGC
ATTGCCACCACCTGTCAGCTCCTTTCCGGGACTTTCGCTTTCCCCCTCCCTATTGCCACGGCGGAACTCA
TCGCCGCCTGCCTTGCCCGCTGCTGGACAGGGGCTCGGCTGTTGGGCACTGACAATTCCGTGGTGTTGTC
GGGGAAATCATCGTCCTTTCCTTGGCTGCTCGCCTGTGTTGCCACCTGGATTCTGCGCGGGACGTCCTTC
TGCTACGTCCCTTCGGCCCTCAATCCAGCGGACCTTCCTTCCCGCGGCCTGCTGCCGGCTCTGCGGCCTC
TTCCGCGTCTTCGCCTTCGCCCTCAGACGAGTCGGATCTCCCTTTGGGCCGCCTCCCCGCGTCGACTTTA
AGACCAATGACTTACAAGGCAGCTGTAGATCTTAGCCACTTTTTAAAAGAAAAGGGGGGACTGGAAGGGC
TAATTCACTCCCAACGAAGACAAGATCTGCTTTTTGCTTGTACTGGGTCTCTCTGGTTAGACCAGATCTG
AGCCTGGGAGCTCTCTGGCTAACTAGGGAACCCACTGCTTAAGCCTCAATAAAGCTTGCCTTGAGTGCTT
CAAGTAGTGTGTGCCCGTCTGTTGTGTGACTCTGGTAACTAGAGATCCCTCAGACCCTTTTAGTCAGTGT
GGAAAATCTCTAGCAGTACGTATAGTAGTTCATGTCATCTTATTATTCAGTATTTATAACTTGCAAAGAA
ATGAATATCAGAGAGTGAGAGGAACTTGTTTATTGCAGCTTATAATGGTTACAAATAAAGCAATAGCATC
ACAAATTTCACAAATAAAGCATTTTTTTCACTGCATTCTAGTTGTGGTTTGTCCAAACTCATCAATGTAT
CTTATCATGTCTGGCTCTAGCTATCCCGCCCCTAACTCCGCCCATCCCGCCCCTAACTCCGCCCAGTTCC
GCCCATTCTCCGCCCCATGGCTGACTAATTTTTTTTATTTATGCAGAGGCCGAGGCCGCCTCGGCCTCTG
AGCTATTCCAGAAGTAGTGAGGAGGCTTTTTTGGAGGCCTAGGGACGTACCCAATTCGCCCTATAGTGAG
TCGTATTACGCGCGCTCACTGGCCGTCGTTTTACAACGTCGTGACTGGGAAAACCCTGGCGTTACCCAAC
TTAATCGCCTTGCAGCACATCCCCCTTTCGCCAGCTGGCGTAATAGCGAAGAGGCCCGCACCGATCGCCC
TTCCCAACAGTTGCGCAGCCTGAATGGCGAATGGG
[124 nt withheld, positions 7403-7526]
C
[91 nt withheld, positions 7528-7618]
A
[49 nt withheld, positions 7620-7668]
CCTTTGACGTTGGAGTCCACGTTCTTT
[37 nt withheld, positions 7696-7732]
ACCCTATCTCGGTCTATTCTTTTGATTTATAAGGGATTTTGCCGATTTCGGCCTATTGGTTAAAAAATGA
GCTGATTTAACAAAAATTTAACGCGAATTTTAACAAAATATTAACGCTTACAATTTAGGTGGCACTTTTC
GGGGAAATGTGCGCGGAACCCCTATTTGTTTATTTTTCTAAATACATTCAAATATGTATCCGCTCATGAG
ACAATAACCCTGATAAATGCTTCAATAATATTGAAAAAGGAAGAGTATGAGTATTCAACATTTCCGTGTC
GCCCTTATTCCCTTTTTTGCGGCATTTTGCCTTCCTGTTTTTGCTCACCCAGAAACGCTGGTGAAAGTAA
AAGATGCTGAAGATCAGTTGGGTGCACGAGTGGGTTACATCGAACTGGATCTCAACAGCGGTAAGATCCT
TGAGAGTTTTCGCCCCGAAGAACGTTTTCCAATGATGAGCACTTTTAAAGTTCTGCTATGTGGCGCGGTA
TTATCCCGTATTGACGCCGGGCAAGAGCAACTCGGTCGCCGCATACACTATTCTCAGAATGACTTGGTTG
AGTACTCACCAGTCACAGAAAAGCATCTTACGGATGGCATGACAGTAAGAGAATTATGCAGTGCTGCCAT
AACCATGAGTGATAACACTGCGGCCAACTTACTTCTGACAACGATCGGAGGACCGAAGGAGCTAACCGCT
TTTTTGCACAACATGGGGGATCATGTAACTCGCCTTGATCGTTGGGAACCGGAGCTGAATGAAGCCATAC
CAAACGACGAGCGTGACACCACGATGCCTGTAGCAATGGCAACAACGTTGCGCAAACTATTAACTGGCGA
ACTACTTACTCTAGCTTCCCGGCAACAATTAATAGACTGGATGGAGGCGGATAAAGTTGCAGGACCACTT
CTGCGCTCGGCCCTTCCGGCTGGCTGGTTTATTGCTGATAAATCTGGAGCCGGTGAGCGTGGGTCTCGCG
GTATCATTGCAGCACTGGGGCCAGATGGTAAGCCCTCCCGTATCGTAGTTATCTACACGACGGGGAGTCA
GGCAACTATGGATGAACGAAATAGACAGATCGCTGAGATAGGTGCCTCACTGATTAAGCATTGGTAACTG
TCAGACCAAGTTTACTCATATATACTTTAGATTGATTTAAAACTTCATTTTTAATTTAAAAGGATCTAGG
TGAAGATCCTTTTTGATAATCTCATGACCAAAATCCCTTAACGTGAGTTTTCGTTCCACTGAGCGTCAGA
CCCCGTAGAAAAGATCAAAGGATCTTCTTGAGATCCTTTTTTTCTGCGCGTAATCTGCTGCTTGCAAACA
AAAAAACCACCGCTACCAGCGGTGGTTTGTTTGCCGGATCAAGAGCTACCAACTCTTTTTCCGAAGGTAA
CTGGCTTCAGCAGAGCGCAGATACCAAATACTGTTCTTCTAGTGTAGCCGTAGTTAGGCCACCACTTCAA
GAACTCTGTAGCACCGCCTACATACCTCGCTCTGCTAATCCTGTTACCAGTGGCTGCTGCCAGTGGCGAT
AAGTCGTGTCTTACCGGGTTGGACTCAAGACGATAGTTACCGGATAAGGCGCAGCGGTCGGGCTGAACGG
GGGGTTCGTGCACACAGCCCAGCTTGGAGCGAACGACCTACACCGAACTGAGATACCTACAGCGTGAGCT
ATGAGAAAGCGCCACGCTTCCCGAAGGGAGAAAGGCGGACAGGTATCCGGTAAGCGGCAGGGTCGGAACA
GGAGAGCGCACGAGGGAGCTTCCAGGGGGAAACGCCTGGTATCTTTATAGTCCTGTCGGGTTTCGCCACC
TCTGACTTGAGCGTCGATTTTTGTGATGCTCGTCAGGGGGGCGGAGCCTATGGAAAAACGCCAGCAACGC
GGCCTTTTTACGGTTCCTGGCCTTTTGCTGGCCTTTTGCTCACATGTTCTTTCCTGCGTTATCCCCTGAT
TCTGTGGATAACCGTATTACCGCCTTTGAGTGAGCTGATACCGCTCGCCGCAGCCGAACGACCGAGCGCA
GCGAGTCAGTGAGCGAGGAAGCGGAAGAGCGCCCAATACGCAAACCGCCTCTCCCCGCGCGTTGGCCGAT
TCATTAATGCAGCTGGCACGACAGGTTTCCCGACTGGAAAGCGGGCAGTGAGCGCAACGCAATTAATGTG
AGTTAGCTCACTCATTAGGCACCCCAGGCTTTACACTTTATGCTTCCGGCTCGTATGTTGTGTGGAATTG
TGAGCGGATAACAATTTCACACAGGAAACAGCTATGACCATGATTACGCCAAGCGCGCAATTAACCCTCA
CTAAAGGGAACAAAAGCTGGAGCTGCAAGC
