>Addgene plasmid #143598 | TFORF2682 | depositor partial sequence | sequence record 282924 | Insert
ACCGCCACCATGGCACGTTTAACAAAAAGACGA
[429 nt withheld, positions 34-462]
AATACAAACAAACAGGAGATGGGCACATACCTCAGATTCATTGTCTCCCGCATGAAGGAGAGGGCTATAG
ATCTTAATAAAAAGGGGAAGGACAATAAACACCCGATGTACAGGAGGCTGGTGCACTCAGCTGTGGACGT
TCCCACCATTCAAGAGAAAGTGAATGAAGGGAAATACCGAAGTTATGAAGAGTTCAAAGCTGATGCCCAA
TTGCTTCTCCACAATACCGTGATTTTCTATGGAGCAGACAGTGAGCAAGCTGACATTGCGAGGATGCTAT
ATAAAGACACATGTCATGAGCTGGATGAACTGCAGCTTTGCAAGAATTGCTTTTACTTGTCAAATGCTCG
TCCTGACAACTGGTTCTGTTATCCTTGTATACCTAATCATGAGCTGGTTTGGGCTAAAATGAAAGGTTTT
GGGTTTTGGCCAGCCAAAGTCATGCAGAAAGAAGACAATCAAGTCGACGTTCGCTTCTTTGGCCACCACC
ACCAGAGGGCCTGGATTCCTTCTGAAAACATTCAAGATATCACAGTCAACATTCATCGGCTGCACGTGAA
GCGCAGTATGGGTTGGAAAAAGGCCTGTGATGAGCTGGAGCTGCATCAGCGTTTCCTACGAGAAGGGAGA
TTTTGGAAATCTAAGAATGAGGACCGAGGTGAGGAAGAGGCAGAATCCAGTATCTCCTCCACCAGTAATG
AGCAGCTAAAGGTCACTCAAGAACCAAGAGCAAAGAAAGGACGACGTAATCAAAGTGTGGAGCCCAAAAA
GGAAGAACCAGAGCCTGAAACAGAAGCAGTAAGTTCTAGCCAGGAAATACCCACGATGCCTCAGCCCATC
GAAAAAGTCTCCGTGTCAACTCAGACAAAGAAGTTAAGTGCCTCTTCACCAAGAATGCTGCATCGGAGCA
CCCAGACCACAAACGACGGCGTGTGTCAGAGCATGTGCCATGACAAATACACCAAGATCTTCAATGACTT
CAAAGACCGGATGAAGTCGGACCACAAGCGGGAGACAGAGCGTGTTGTCCGAGAAGCTCTGGAGAAGCTG
CGTTCTGAAATGGAAGAAGAAAAGAGACAAGCTGTAAATAAAGCTGTAGCCAACATGCAGGGTGAGATGG
ACAGAAAATGTAAGCAAGTAAAGGAAAAGTGTAAGGAAGAATTTGTAGAAGAAATCAAGAAGCTGGCAAC
ACAGCACAAGCAACTGATTTCTCAGACCAAGAAGAAGCAGTGGGTAAATACCAGTCTTTTTTAGTAATGA
ACTAGTCCGTAACTTGAAAGTATTTCGATTTCTTGGCTTTATATATCTTGTGGAAAGGACGACCTTTATG
TAGCGATCCGAGCAGC
