>Addgene plasmid #143598 | TFORF2682 | depositor partial sequence | sequence record 282925 | Barcode
CCTTTATGTAGCGATCCGAGCAGC
